>Addgene plasmid #35688 | Lox-Stop-Lox TOPO Hygro | depositor full sequence | sequence record 43895 | Lox-Stop-Lox TOPO Hygro sequence 9643 bps
AGCGCCCAATACGCAAACCGCCTCTCCCCGCGCGTTGGCCGATTCATTAATGCAGCTGGCACGACAGGTT
TCCCGACTGGAAAGCGGGCAGTGAGCGCAACGCAATTAATGTGAGTTAGCTCACTCATTAGGCACCCCAG
GCTTTACACTTTATGCTTCCGGCTCGTATGTTGTGTGGAATTGTGAGCGGATAACAATTTCACACAGGAA
ACAGCTATGACCATGATTACGCCAAGCTATTTAGGTGACACTATAGAATACTCAAGCTATGCATCAAGCT
TGGTACCAATCTCGAGCCTTAATTAACCACGCGTGGCGCGCCTTGAGCTCGGATCCGGGCCCCCCCTCGA
TCGAGGTCGACATAACTTCGTATAATGTATGCTATACGAAGTTATTAGGTCCCTCGACCTGCAGACTTAC
TCAAGCCATGGTGGCTAGCTTGCGGAATTCCAGACATGATAAGATACATTGATGAGTTTGGACAAACCAC
AACTAGAATGCAGTGAAAAAAATGCTTTATTTGTGAAATTTGTGATGCTATTGCTTTATTTGTAACCATT
ATAAGCTGCAATAAACAAGTTAACAACAACAATTGCATTCATTTTATGTTTCAGGTTCAGGGGGAGGTGT
GGGAGGTTTTTTAAAGCAAGTAAAACCTCTACAAATGTGGTATGGCTGATTATGATCTCTAGTCAAGGCA
CTATACATCAAATATTCCTTATTAACCCCTTTACAAATTAAAAAGCTAAAGGTACACAATTTTTGAGCAT
AGTTATTAATAGCAGACACTCTATGCCTGTGTGGAGTAAGAAAAAACAGTATGTTATGATTATAACTGTT
ATGCCTACTTATAAAGGTTACAGAATATTTTTCCATAATTTTCTTGTATAGCAGTGCAGCTTTTTCCTTT
GTGGTGTAAATAGCAAAGCAAGCAAGAGTTCTATTACTAAACACAGCATGACTCAAAAAACTTAGCAATT
CTGAAGGAAAGTCCTTGGGGTCTTCTACCTTTCTCTTCTTTTTTGGAGGAGTAGAATGTTGAGAGTCAGC
AGTAGCCTCATCATCACTAGATGGCATTTCTTCTGAGCAAAACAGGTTTTCCTCATTAAAGGCATTCCAC
CACTGCTCCCATTCATCAGTTCCATAGGTTGGAATCTAAAATACACAAACAATTAGAATCAGTAGTTTAA
CACATTATACACTTAAAAATTTTATATTTACCTTAGAGCTTTAAATCTCTGTAGGTAGTTTGTCCAATTA
TGTCACACCACAGAAGTAAGGTTCCTTCACAAAGATCCCTCGACCAGACATGATAAGATACATTGATGAG
TTTGGACAAACCACAACTAGAATGCAGTGAAAAAAATGCTTTATTTGTGAAATTTGTGATGCTATTGCTT
TATTTGTAACCATTATAAGCTGCAATAAACAAGTTAACAACAACAATTGCATTCATTTTATGTTTCAGGT
TCAGGGGGAGGTGTGGGAGGTTTTTTAAAGCAAGTAAAACCTCTACAAATGTGGTATGGCTGATTATGAT
CTCTAGTCAAGGCACTATACATCAAATATTCCTTATTAACCCCTTTACAAATTAAAAAGCTAAAGGTACA
CAATTTTTGAGCATAGTTATTAATAGCAGACACTCTATGCCTGTGTGGAGTAAGAAAAAACAGTATGTTA
TGATTATAACTGTTATGCCTACTTATAAAGGTTACAGAATATTTTTCCATAATTTTCTTGTATAGCAGTG
CAGCTTTTTCCTTTGTGGTGTAAATAGCAAAGCAAGCAAGAGTTCTATTACTAAACACAGCATGACTCAA
AAAACTTAGCAATTCTGAAGGAAAGTCCTTGGGGTCTTCTACCTTTCTCTTCTTTTTTGGAGGAGTAGAA
TGTTGAGAGTCAGCAGTAGCCTCATCATCACTAGATGGCATTTCTTCTGAGCAAAACAGGTTTTCCTCAT
TAAAGGCATTCCACCACTGCTCCCATTCATCAGTTCCATAGGTTGGAATCTAAAATACACAAACAATTAG
AATCAGTAGTTTAACACATTATACACTTAAAAATTTTATATTTACCTTAGAGCTTTAAATCTCTGTAGGT
AGTTTGTCCAATTATGTCACACCACAGAAGTAAGGTTCCTTCACAAAGATCCCTCGACCAGACATGATAA
GATACATTGATGAGTTTGGACAAACCACAACTAGAATGCAGTGAAAAAAATGCTTTATTTGTGAAATTTG
TGATGCTATTGCTTTATTTGTAACCATTATAAGCTGCAATAAACAAGTTAACAACAACAATTGCATTCAT
TTTATGTTTCAGGTTCAGGGGGAGGTGTGGGAGGTTTTTTAAAGCAAGTAAAACCTCTACAAATGTGGTA
TGGCTGATTATGATCTCTAGTCAAGGCACTATACATCAAATATTCCTTATTAACCCCTTTACAAATTAAA
AAGCTAAAGGTACACAATTTTTGAGCATAGTTATTAATAGCAGACACTCTATGCCTGTGTGGAGTAAGAA
AAAACAGTATGTTATGATTATAACTGTTATGCCTACTTATAAAGGTTACAGAATATTTTTCCATAATTTT
CTTGTATAGCAGTGCAGCTTTTTCCTTTGTGGTGTAAATAGCAAAGCAAGCAAGAGTTCTATTACTAAAC
ACAGCATGACTCAAAAAACTTAGCAATTCTGAAGGAAAGTCCTTGGGGTCTTCTACCTTTCTCTTCTTTT
TTGGAGGAGTAGAATGTTGAGAGTCAGCAGTAGCCTCATCATCACTAGATGGCATTTCTTCTGAGCAAAA
CAGGTTTTCCTCATTAAAGGCATTCCACCACTGCTCCCATTCATCAGTTCCATAGGTTGGAATCTAAAAT
ACACAAACAATTAGAATCAGTAGTTTAACACATTATACACTTAAAAATTTTATATTTACCTTAGAGCTTT
AAATCTCTGTAGGTAGTTTGTCCAATTATGTCACACCACAGAAGTAAGGTTCCTTCACAAAGATCCCTCG
ACCAGACATGATAAGATACATTGATGAGTTTGGACAAACCACAACTAGAATGCAGTGAAAAAAATGCTTT
ATTTGTGAAATTTGTGATGCTATTGCTTTATTTGTAACCATTATAAGCTGCAATAAACAAGTTAACAACA
ACAATTGCATTCATTTTATGTTTCAGGTTCAGGGGGAGGTGTGGGAGGTTTTTTAAAGCAAGTAAAACCT
CTACAAATGTGGTATGGCTGATTATGATCTCTAGTCAAGGCACTATACATCAAATATTCCTTATTAACCC
CTTTACAAATTAAAAAGCTAAAGGTACACAATTTTTGAGCATAGTTATTAATAGCAGACACTCTATGCCT
GTGTGGAGTAAGAAAAAACAGTATGTTATGATTATAACTGTTATGCCTACTTATAAAGGTTACAGAATAT
TTTTCCATAATTTTCTTGTATAGCAGTGCAGCTTTTTCCTTTGTGGTGTAAATAGCAAAGCAAGCAAGAG
TTCTATTACTAAACACAGCATGACTCAAAAAACTTAGCAATTCTGAAGGAAAGTCCTTGGGGTCTTCTAC
CTTTCTCTTCTTTTTTGGAGGAGTAGAATGTTGAGAGTCAGCAGTAGCCTCATCATCACTAGATGGCATT
TCTTCTGAGCAAAACAGGTTTTCCTCATTAAAGGCATTCCACCACTGCTCCCATTCATCAGTTCCATAGG
TTGGAATCTAAAATACACAAACAATTAGAATCAGTAGTTTAACACATTATACACTTAAAAATTTTATATT
TACCTTAGAGCTTTAAATCTCTGTAGGTAGTTTGTCCAATTATGTCACACCACAGAAGTAAGGTTCCTTC
ACAAAGATCCCTCGATCGAGAAAAAAAATATAAAAGAGATGGAGGAACGGGAAAAAGTTAGTTGTGGTGA
TAGGTGGCAAGTGGTATTCCGTAAGAACAACAAGAAAAGCATTTCATATTATGGCTGAACTGAGCGAACA
AGTGCAAAATTTAAGCATCAACGACAACAACGAGAATGGTTATGTTCCTCCTCACTTAAGAGGAAAACCA
AGAAGTGCCAGAAATAACATGAGCAACTACAATAACAACAACGGCGGCTACAACGGTGGCCGTGGCGGTG
GCAGCTTCTTTAGCAACAACCGTCGTGGTGGTTACGGCAACGGTGGTTTCTTCGGTGGAAACAACGGTGG
CAGCAGATCTAACGGCCGTTCTGGTGGTAGATGGATCGATGGCAAACATGTCCCAGCTCCAAGAAACGAA
AAGGCCGAGATCGCCATATTTGGTGTCCCCGAGGATCCCTGTGGAAAAAAAAGGGACAGGATAAGTATGA
CATCATCAAGGAAACCCTGGACTACTGCGCCCTTCGACCTCGAAATTCTACCGGGTAGGGGAGGCGCTTT
TCCCAAGGCAGTCTGGAGCATGCGCTTTAGCAGCCCCGCTGGGCACTTGGCGCTACACAAGTGGCCTCTG
GCCTCGCACACATTCCACATCCACCGGTAGGCGCCAACCGGCTCCGTTCTTTGGTGGCCCCTTCGCGCCA
CCTTCTACTCCTCCCCTAGTCAGGAAGTTCCCCCCCGCCCCGCAGCTCGCGTCGTGCAGGACGTGACAAA
TGGAAGTAGCACGTCTCACTAGTCTCGTGCAGATGGACAGCACCGCTGAGCAATGGAAGCGGGTAGGCCT
TTGGGGCAGCGGCCAATAGCAGCTTTGCTCCTTCGCTTTCTGGGCTCAGAGGCTGGGAAGGGGTGGGTCC
GGGGGCGGGCTCAGGGGCGGGCTCAGGGGCGGGGCGGGCGCCCGAAGGTCCTCCGGAGGCCCGGCATTCT
GCACGCTTCAAAAGCGCACGTCTGCCGCGCTGTTCTCCTCTTCCTCATCTCCGGGCCTTTCGACCTGCAT
CCATCTAGATCTCGATCGAGCAGCTGAAGCTTACCATGAAAAAGCCTGAACTCACCGCGACGTCTGTCGA
GAAGTTTCTGATCGAAAAGTTCGACAGCGTCTCCGACCTGATGCAGCTCTCGGAGGGCGAAGAATCTCGT
GCTTTCAGCTTCGATGTAGGAGGGCGTGGATATGTCCTGCGGGTAAATAGCTGCGCCGATGGTTTCTACA
AAGATCGTTATGTTTATCGGCACTTTGCATCGGCCGCGCTCCCGATTCCGGAAGTGCTTGACATTGGGGA
ATTTAGCGAGAGCCTGACCTATTGCATCTCCCGCCGTGCACAGGGTGTCACGTTGCAAGACCTGCCTGAA
ACCGAACTGCCCGCTGTTCTGCAGCCGGTCGCGGAGGCCATGGATGCGATCGCTGCGGCCGATCTTAGCC
AGACGAGCGGGTTCGGCCCATTCGGACCGCAAGGAATCGGTCAATACACTACATGGCGTGATTTCATATG
CGCGATTGCTGATCCCCATGTGTATCACTGGCAAACTGTGATGGACGACACCGTCAGTGCGTCCGTCGCG
CAGGCTCTCGATGAGCTGATGCTTTGGGCCGAGGACTGCCCCGAAGTCCGGCACCTCGTGCACGCGGATT
TCGGCTCCAACAATGTCCTGACGGACAATGGCCGCATAACAGCGGTCATTGACTGGAGCGAGGCGATGTT
CGGGGATTCCCAATACGAGGTCGCCAACATCTTCTTCTGGAGGCCGTGGTTGGCTTGTATGGAGCAGCAG
ACGCGCTACTTCGAGCGGAGGCATCCGGAGCTTGCAGGATCGCCGCGGCTCCGGGCGTATATGCTCCGCA
TTGGTCTTGACCAACTCTATCAGAGCTTGGTTGACGGCAATTTCGATGATGCAGCTTGGGCGCAGGGTCG
ATGCGACGCAATCGTCCGATCCGGAGCCGGGACTGTCGGGCGTACACAAATCGCCCGCAGAAGCGCGGCC
GTCTGGACCGATGGCTGTGTAGAAGTACTCGCCGATAGTGGAAACCGACGCCCCAGCACTCGTCCGAGGG
CAAAGGAATAGAGTATCGATGATATCAGATCCCCGGGATGCAGAAATTGATGATCTATTAAACAATAAAG
ATGTCCACTAAAATGGAAGTTTTTCCTGTCATACTTTGTTAAGAAGGGTGAGAACAGAGTACCTACATTT
TGAATGGAAGGATTGGAGCTACGGGGGTGGGGGTGGGGTGGGATTAGATAAATGCCTGCTCTTTACTGAA
GGCTCTTTACTATTGCTTTATGATAATGTTTCATAGTTGGATATCATAATTTAAACAAGCAAAACCAAAT
TAAGGGCCAGCTCATTCCTCCCACTCATGATCTATAGATCTATAGATCTCTCGTGGGATCATTGTTTTTC
TCTTGATTCCCACTTTGTGGTTCTAAGTACTGTGGTTTCCAAATGTGTCAGTTTCATAGCCTGAAGAACG
AGATCAGCAGCCTCTGTTCCACATACACTTCATTCTCAGTATTGTTTTGCCAAGTTCTAATTCCATCAGA
AGCTGGTCGAGATAACTTCGTATAATGTATGCTATACGAAGTTATGTCGACAGCGGCCGCTCGAGCATGC
ATCTAGAGGGCCCAATTCGCCCTATAGTGAGTCGTATTACAATTCACTGGCCGTCGTTTTACAACGTCGT
GACTGGGAAAACCCTGGCGTTACCCAACTTAATCGCCTTGCAGCACATCCCCCTTTCGCCAGCTGGCGTA
ATAGCGAAGAGGCCCGCACCGATCGCCCTTCCCAACAGTTGCGCAGCCTATACGTACGGCAGTTTAAGGT
TTACACCTATAAAAGAGAGAGCCGTTATCGTCTGTTTGTGGATGTACAGAGTGATATTATTGACACGCCG
GGGCGACGGATGGTGATCCCCCTGGCCAGTGCACGTCTGCTGTCAGATAAAGTCTCCCGTGAACTTTACC
CGGTGGTGCATATCGGGGATGAAAGCTGGCGCATGATGACCACCGATATGGCCAGTGTGCCGGTCTCCGT
TATCGGGGAAGAAGTGGCTGATCTCAGCCACCGCGAAAATGACATCAAAAACGCCATTAACCTGATGTTC
TGGGGAATATAAATGTCAGGCATGAGATTATCAAAAAGGATCTTCACCTAGATCCTTTTCACGTAGAAAG
CCAGTCCGCAGAAACGGTGCTGACCCCGGATGAATGTCAGCTACTGGGCTATCTGGACAAGGGAAAACGC
AAGCGCAAAGAGAAAGCAGGTAGCTTGCAGTGGGCTTACATGGCGATAGCTAGACTGGGCGGTTTTATGG
ACAGCAAGCGAACCGGAATTGCCAGCTGGGGCGCCCTCTGGTAAGGTTGGGAAGCCCTGCAAAGTAAACT
GGATGGCTTTCTCGCCGCCAAGGATCTGATGGCGCAGGGGATCAAGCTCTGATCAAGAGACAGGATGAGG
ATCGTTTCGCATGATTGAACAAGATGGATTGCACGCAGGTTCTCCGGCCGCTTGGGTGGAGAGGCTATTC
GGCTATGACTGGGCACAACAGACAATCGGCTGCTCTGATGCCGCCGTGTTCCGGCTGTCAGCGCAGGGGC
GCCCGGTTCTTTTTGTCAAGACCGACCTGTCCGGTGCCCTGAATGAACTGCAAGACGAGGCAGCGCGGCT
ATCGTGGCTGGCCACGACGGGCGTTCCTTGCGCAGCTGTGCTCGACGTTGTCACTGAAGCGGGAAGGGAC
TGGCTGCTATTGGGCGAAGTGCCGGGGCAGGATCTCCTGTCATCTCACCTTGCTCCTGCCGAGAAAGTAT
CCATCATGGCTGATGCAATGCGGCGGCTGCATACGCTTGATCCGGCTACCTGCCCATTCGACCACCAAGC
GAAACATCGCATCGAGCGAGCACGTACTCGGATGGAAGCCGGTCTTGTCGATCAGGATGATCTGGACGAA
GAGCATCAGGGGCTCGCGCCAGCCGAACTGTTCGCCAGGCTCAAGGCGAGCATGCCCGACGGCGAGGATC
TCGTCGTGACCCATGGCGATGCCTGCTTGCCGAATATCATGGTGGAAAATGGCCGCTTTTCTGGATTCAT
CGACTGTGGCCGGCTGGGTGTGGCGGACCGCTATCAGGACATAGCGTTGGCTACCCGTGATATTGCTGAA
GAGCTTGGCGGCGAATGGGCTGACCGCTTCCTCGTGCTTTACGGTATCGCCGCTCCCGATTCGCAGCGCA
TCGCCTTCTATCGCCTTCTTGACGAGTTCTTCTGAATTATTAACGCTTACAATTTCCTGATGCGGTATTT
TCTCCTTACGCATCTGTGCGGTATTTCACACCGCATACAGGTGGCACTTTTCGGGGAAATGTGCGCGGAA
CCCCTATTTGTTTATTTTTCTAAATACATTCAAATATGTATCCGCTCATGAGACAATAACCCTGATAAAT
GCTTCAATAATAGCACGTGAGGAGGGCCACCATGGCCAAGTTGACCAGTGCCGTTCCGGTGCTCACCGCG
CGCGACGTCGCCGGAGCGGTCGAGTTCTGGACCGACCGGCTCGGGTTCTCCCGGGACTTCGTGGAGGACG
ACTTCGCCGGTGTGGTCCGGGACGACGTGACCCTGTTCATCAGCGCGGTCCAGGACCAGGTGGTGCCGGA
CAACACCCTGGCCTGGGTGTGGGTGCGCGGCCTGGACGAGCTGTACGCCGAGTGGTCGGAGGTCGTGTCC
ACGAACTTCCGGGACGCCTCCGGGCCGGCCATGACCGAGATCGGCGAGCAGCCGTGGGGGCGGGAGTTCG
CCCTGCGCGACCCGGCCGGCAACTGCGTGCACTTCGTGGCCGAGGAGCAGGACTGACACGTGCTAAAACT
TCATTTTTAATTTAAAAGGATCTAGGTGAAGATCCTTTTTGATAATCTCATGACCAAAATCCCTTAACGT
GAGTTTTCGTTCCACTGAGCGTCAGACCCCGTAGAAAAGATCAAAGGATCTTCTTGAGATCCTTTTTTTC
TGCGCGTAATCTGCTGCTTGCAAACAAAAAAACCACCGCTACCAGCGGTGGTTTGTTTGCCGGATCAAGA
GCTACCAACTCTTTTTCCGAAGGTAACTGGCTTCAGCAGAGCGCAGATACCAAATACTGTCCTTCTAGTG
TAGCCGTAGTTAGGCCACCACTTCAAGAACTCTGTAGCACCGCCTACATACCTCGCTCTGCTAATCCTGT
TACCAGTGGCTGCTGCCAGTGGCGATAAGTCGTGTCTTACCGGGTTGGACTCAAGACGATAGTTACCGGA
TAAGGCGCAGCGGTCGGGCTGAACGGGGGGTTCGTGCACACAGCCCAGCTTGGAGCGAACGACCTACACC
GAACTGAGATACCTACAGCGTGAGCTATGAGAAAGCGCCACGCTTCCCGAAGGGAGAAAGGCGGACAGGT
ATCCGGTAAGCGGCAGGGTCGGAACAGGAGAGCGCACGAGGGAGCTTCCAGGGGGAAACGCCTGGTATCT
TTATAGTCCTGTCGGGTTTCGCCACCTCTGACTTGAGCGTCGATTTTTGTGATGCTCGTCAGGGGGGCGG
AGCCTATGGAAAAACGCCAGCAACGCGGCCTTTTTACGGTTCCTGGGCTTTTGCTGGCCTTTTGCTCACA
TGTTCTTTCCTGCGTTATCCCCTGATTCTGTGGATAACCGTATTACCGCCTTTGAGTGAGCTGATACCGC
TCGCCGCAGCCGAACGACCGAGCGCAGCGAGTCAGTGAGCGAGGAAGCGGAAG
Features (pLannotate 1.2.2; 42 found; start..end, strand, type, name):
      2..94      +  CDS            lacI (fragment): lac repressor; lacI; The lac repressor binds to the lac operator to inhibit transcription in E. coli. This inhibition can be relieved by adding lactose or isopropyl-β-D-thiogalactopyranoside (IPTG).
    107..128     +  protein_bind   CAP binding site: CAP binding activates transcription in the presence of cAMP. E. coli catabolite activator protein
    143..173     +  promoter       lac promoter: promoter for the E. coli lac operon
    181..197     +  protein_bind   lac operator: The lac repressor binds to the lac operator to inhibit transcription in E. coli. This inhibition can be relieved by adding lactose or isopropyl-β-D-thiogalactopyranoside (IPTG). lac repressor encoded by lacI
    239..257     +  promoter       SP6 promoter: promoter for bacteriophage SP6 RNA polymerase
    362..395     -  protein_bind   loxP: Cre-mediated recombination occurs in the 8-bp core sequence (GCATACAT). Cre recombinase
    460..581     -  polyA_signal   SV40 poly(A) signal: SV40 polyadenylation signal
    604..687     -  CDS            large T antigen (fragment): large T antigen from SV40 (simian virus 40)
   1006..1026    -  CDS            SV40 NLS: nuclear localization signal of SV40 (simian virus 40) large T antigen
   1156..1221    -  intron         small t intron: SV40 (simian virus 40) small t antigen intron
   1223..1297    -  CDS            small t antigen (fragment): SV40 (simian virus 40) small t antigen
   1314..1435    -  polyA_signal   SV40 poly(A) signal: SV40 polyadenylation signal
   1458..1541    -  CDS            large T antigen (fragment): large T antigen from SV40 (simian virus 40)
   1860..1880    -  CDS            SV40 NLS: nuclear localization signal of SV40 (simian virus 40) large T antigen
   2010..2075    -  intron         small t intron: SV40 (simian virus 40) small t antigen intron
   2077..2151    -  CDS            small t antigen (fragment): SV40 (simian virus 40) small t antigen
   2168..2289    -  polyA_signal   SV40 poly(A) signal: SV40 polyadenylation signal
   2312..2395    -  CDS            large T antigen (fragment): large T antigen from SV40 (simian virus 40)
   2714..2734    -  CDS            SV40 NLS: nuclear localization signal of SV40 (simian virus 40) large T antigen
   2864..2929    -  intron         small t intron: SV40 (simian virus 40) small t antigen intron
   2931..3005    -  CDS            small t antigen (fragment): SV40 (simian virus 40) small t antigen
   3022..3143    -  polyA_signal   SV40 poly(A) signal: SV40 polyadenylation signal
   3166..3249    -  CDS            large T antigen (fragment): large T antigen from SV40 (simian virus 40)
   3568..3588    -  CDS            SV40 NLS: nuclear localization signal of SV40 (simian virus 40) large T antigen
   3718..3783    -  intron         small t intron: SV40 (simian virus 40) small t antigen intron
   3785..3859    -  CDS            small t antigen (fragment): SV40 (simian virus 40) small t antigen
   3865..3975    +  CDS            YO201_YEAST (fragment): Protein uncertain: Swiss-Prot protein existence level 5. From Saccharomyces cerevisiae (strain ATCC 204508 / S288c) (Baker's yeast).
   3971..4309    +  CDS            DED1 (fragment): DED1_YEAST - Also known as SPP81. Experimental evidence at protein level: Swiss-Prot protein existence level 1. ATP-binding RNA helicase involved in translation initiation. Remodels RNA in response to ADP and ATP concentrations by facilitating disruption, but also formation of RNA duplexes. Has weak ATP-dependent affinity for dsRNA, but strong ATP-dependent affinity for ssRNA. Acts as a virus host factor involved in the replication of the MBV and the L-A viruses by promoting the negative-strand RNA synthesis. May be involved in recognition of the preinitiation complex and DNA binding of the RN
   4309..4373    -  misc_feature   Ad SA (fragment): adenovirus major late transcript splice acceptor (Friedrich and Soriano, 1991)
   4393..4892    +  promoter       PGK promoter: mouse phosphoglycerate kinase 1 promoter
   4936..5958    +  CDS            hph: KHYB_ECOLX - Experimental evidence at protein level: Swiss-Prot protein existence level 1. The aminoglycoside phosphotransferases achieve inactivation of their antibiotic substrates by phosphorylation. Only phosphorylates hygromycin and closely related compounds such as demethyl analogs and destomycin. From Escherichia coli.
   5989..6441    +  polyA_signal   PGK poly(A) signal: mouse phosphoglycerate kinase 1 polyadenylation signal
   6452..6485    -  protein_bind   loxP: Cre-mediated recombination occurs in the 8-bp core sequence (GCATACAT). Cre recombinase
   6531..6549    -  promoter       T7 promoter: promoter for bacteriophage T7 RNA polymerase
   6552..6699    +  CDS            lacZα (fragment): LacZα fragment of β-galactosidase; lacZ fragment
   6709..7012    +  CDS            ccdB (fragment): CcdB, a bacterial toxin that poisons DNA gyrase; ccdB; Plasmids containing the ccdB gene cannot be propagated in standard E. coli strains.
   7060..7329    +  CDS            tnpA (fragment): TN5P_ECOLX - Also known as tnp. Experimental evidence at protein level: Swiss-Prot protein existence level 1. Mediates transposition of transposon Tn5 by a 'cut and paste' mechanism. First, the monomeric transposase binds the 19 bp inverted DNA repeats flanking the transposon. Then, dimerization of the DNA- bound transposase creates a synaptic DNA complex. After nicking of the first DNA strand, excision of the transposon proceeds through a series of intermediates. The transposase then mediates the insertion of the transposon at a new site by strand transfer. The activity of the wild- type tran
   7361..8155    +  CDS            NeoR/KanR: aminoglycoside phosphotransferase from Tn5; aph(3')-II (or nptII); confers resistance to neomycin, kanamycin, and G418 (Geneticin®)
   8176..8227    -  misc_feature   bom (fragment): basis of mobility region from pBR322
   8254..8342    +  promoter       AmpR promoter (fragment): bla
   8362..8736    +  CDS            BleoR: antibiotic-binding protein; Sh ble from Streptoalloteichus hindustanus; confers resistance to bleomycin, phleomycin, and Zeocin™
   8874..9462    +  rep_origin     ori: high-copy-number ColE1/pMB1/pBR322/pUC origin of replication
