[The description below was written by a language model from this plasmid's Addgene catalogue record and pLannotate feature annotations shown in this document.]
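Description:
Lox-Stop-Lox TOPO Hygro is a Cre/lox cassette donor plasmid built in the pCR-Blunt II-TOPO cloning backbone, carrying a roughly 6.1 kb loxP-STOP-loxP insert in a construct of about 9.6 kb. It replicates in E. coli from a high-copy ColE1/pUC-type origin and is selected with kanamycin through the Tn5 NeoR/KanR gene. The backbone also carries a BleoR (Zeocin resistance) gene and the usual TOPO vector remnants: lac promoter/operator, lacZα and ccdB fragments interrupted by the insert, and SP6 and T7 promoters flanking the cloning site. Because the insert is highly repetitive, the record notes that it is maintained in a recombination-deficient strain for stability.

The cassette is bounded by two loxP sites in the same orientation. Between them are a fragment of the adenovirus major late splice acceptor, a short stretch annotated as yeast-derived sequence (DED1 region fragments), four tandem copies of an SV40 segment that each contain a polyadenylation signal together with small t intron and T antigen fragments, and a hygromycin resistance gene (hph) driven by the mouse PGK promoter with a PGK poly(A) signal. In the annotated orientation, the PGK-hph unit reads in the opposite direction to the splice acceptor and SV40 repeats. When the cassette is placed within a gene or upstream of a coding sequence, the splice acceptor captures transcripts and the repeated poly(A) signals terminate them, silencing downstream expression. Cre recombination then excises the entire stop element along with the hygromycin marker, leaving a single loxP site and restoring expression.

The plasmid serves as a source of the stop cassette for conditional alleles and gene targeting, with hygromycin selection in mammalian cells, and a puromycin version also exists. The depositor cautions that some targeted ES clones lose SV40 repeat copies, so the repeat number should be verified.
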