Addgene plasmid #35688: Lox-Stop-Lox TOPO Hygro
Depositing lab: Jacqueline Lees. Depositing organization: Massachusetts Institute of Technology.
Backbone
  Vector backbone: pCR-Blunt II-TOPO
  Backbone manufacturer: Invitrogen
  Backbone size w/o insert (bp): 3500
  Vector type: Mammalian Expression, Cre/Lox
  Selectable markers: Hygromycin
Growth in bacteria
  Bacterial resistance: Kanamycin, 50 μg/mL
  Growth temperature: 30°C
  Growth strain: Stbl3
  Growth instructions: Plasmid yield and stability is improved when grown at 30 degrees.
  Copy number: High Copy
Gene/Insert
  Gene/Insert name: loxP-STOP-loxP (alt name: loxP STOP loxP)
  Species: SV40
  Insert size (bp): 6100
  Cloning method: TOPO Cloning
  Sequencing primers: 5′ M13R
Terms and licenses: Academic/Nonprofit Terms; Industry Terms: Not Available to Industry
Depositor comments: If you are using the cassette for gene targeting, you should check the number of SV40 repeats in the targeted locus as the lab has noticed that in some ES clones copies of the repeats were missing. Please also see Lox-Stop-Lox TOPO (http://www.addgene.org/11584/) for a puromycin version of this plasmid and to download a document about using the Lox-Stop-Lox system.
How to cite: Lox-Stop-Lox TOPO Hygro was a gift from Jacqueline Lees (Addgene plasmid # 35688 ; http://n2t.net/addgene:35688 ; RRID:Addgene_35688)
