>Addgene plasmid #35688 | Lox-Stop-Lox TOPO Hygro | addgene partial sequence | sequence record 45410 | SP6 5'-ATTTAGGTGACACTATAG-3'
ATTAACCACGCGTGGCGCGCCTTGAGCTCGGATCCGGGCCCCCCCTCGATCGAGGTCGACATAACTTCGT
ATAATGTATGCTATACGAAGTTATTAGGTCCCTCGACCTGCAGACTTACTCAAGCCATGGTGGCTAGCTT
GCGGAATTCCAGACATGATAAGATACATTGATGAGTTTGGACAAACCACAACTAGAATGCAGTGAAAAAA
ATGCTTTATTTGTGAAATTTGTGATGCTATTGCTTTATTTGTAACCATTATAAGCTGCAATAAACAAGTT
AACAACAACAATTGCATTCATTTTATGTTTCAGGTTCAGGGGGAGGTGTGGGAGGTTTTTTAAAGCAAGT
AAAACCTCTACAAATGTGGTATGGCTGATTATGATCTCTAGTCAAGGCACTATACATCAAATATTCCTTA
TTAACCCCTTTACAAATTAAAAAGCTAAAGGTACACAATTTTTGAGCATAGTTATTAATAGCAGACACTC
TATGCCTGTGTGGAGTAAGAAAAAACAGTATGTTATGATTATAACTGTTATGCCTACTTATAAAGGTTAC
AGAATATTTTTCCATAATTTTCTTGTATAGCAGTGCAGCTTTTTCCTTTGTGGTGTAAATAGCAAAGCAA
GCAAGAGTTCTATTACTAAACACAGCATGACTCAAAAAACTTAGCAATTCTGAAGGAAAGTCCTTGGGGT
CTTCTACCTTTCTCTTCTTTTTTGGAGGAGTAGAATGTTGAGAGTCAGCAGTAGCCTCATCATCACTAGA
TGGCATTTCTTCTGAGCAAAACAGGTTTTCCTCATTAAAGG
