>Addgene plasmid #35688 | Lox-Stop-Lox TOPO Hygro | addgene partial sequence | sequence record 45495 | MSCV-rev 5'-CAGCGGGGCTGCTAAAGCGCATGC-3'
GAATTTCGAGGTCGAAGGGCGCAGTAGTCCAGGGTTTCCTTGATGATGTCATACTTATCCTGTCCCTTTT
TTTTCCACAGGGATCCTCGGGGACACCAAATATGGCGATCTCGGCCTTTTCGTTTCTTGGAGCTGGGACA
TGTTTGCCATCGATCCATCTACCACCAGAACGGCCGTTAGATCTGCTGCCACCGTTGTTTCCACCGAAGA
AACCACCGTTGCCGTAACCACCACGACGGTTGTTGCTAAAGAAGCTGCCACCGCCACGGCCACCGTTGTA
GCCGCCGTTGTTGTTATTGTAGTTGCTACTGTTATTTCTGGCACTTCTTGGTTTTCCTCTTAAGTGAGGA
GGAACATAACCATTCTCGTTGTTGTCGTTGATGCTTAAATTTTGCACTTGTTCGCTCAGTTCAGCCATAA
TATGAAATGCTTTTCTTGTTGTTCTTACGGAATACCACTTGCCACCTATCACCACAACTAACTTTTTCCC
GTTCCTCCATCTCTTTTATATTTTTTTTCTCGATCGAGGGATCTTTGTGAAGGAACCTTACTTCTGTGGT
GTGACATAATTGGACAAACTACCTACAGAGATTTAAAGCTCTAAGGTAAATATAAAATTTTTAAGTGTAT
AATGTGTTAAACTACTGATTCTAATTGTTTGTGTATTTTAGATTCCAACCTATGGAACTGATGAATGGGA
GCAGTGGTGGAATGCCTTTAATGAGGAAAACCTGTTTTGCTCA
