>Addgene plasmid #35688 | Lox-Stop-Lox TOPO Hygro | addgene partial sequence | sequence record 46254 | m13-F20 5'-TGTAAAACGACGGCCAGT-3'
TCTGATGCATGCTCGAGCGGCCGCTGGTCGACATAACTTCGTATAGCATACATTATACGAAGTTATCTCG
ACCAGCTTCTGATGGAATTAGAACTTGGCAAAACAATACTGAGAATGAAGTGTATGTGGAACAGAGGCTG
CTGATCTCGTTCTTCAGGCTATGAAACTGACACATTTGGAAACCACAGTACTTAGAACCACAAAGTGGGA
ATCAAGAGAAAAACAATGATCCCACGAGAGATCTATAGATCTATAGATCATGAGTGGGAGGAATGAGCTG
GCCCTTAATTTGGTTTTGCTTGTTTAAATTATGATATCCAACTATGAAACATTATCATAAAGCAATAGTA
AAGAGCCTTCAGTAAAGAGCAGGCATTTATCTAATCCCACCCCACCCCCACCCCCGTAGCTCCAATCCTT
CCATTCAAAATGTAGGTACTCTGTTCTCACCCTTCTTAACAAAGTATGACAGGAAAAACTTCCATTTTAG
TGGACATCTTTATTGTTTAATAGATCATCAATTTCTGCATCCCGGGGATCTGATATCATCGATACTCTAT
TCCTTTGCCCTCGGACGAGTGCTGGGGCGTCGGTTTCCACTATCGGCGAGTACTTCTACACAGCCATCGG
TCCAGACGGCCGCGCTTCTGCGGGCGATTTGTGTACGCCCGACAGTCCCGGCTCCGGATCGGACGATTGC
GTCGCATCGACCCTGCGCCCAAGCTGCATCATCGAAATTGCCGTCAACCAAGCTCTGATAGAGTTGGTCA
AGACCAATGCGGAGCATATACGCCCGGAGCCGCGGCGATCCTGCAAGCTCCGGATGCC
